Addgene plasmid #162371: pGP-CMV-jGCaMP8s
Purpose: Mammalian expression of ultrafast protein calcium sensor
Depositing lab: GENIE Project. Depositing organization: HHMI, Janelia Research Campus. Publication: jGCaMP8 Fast Genetically Encoded Calcium Indicators. Zhang Y, Rózsa M, Bushey D, Zheng J, Reep D, Broussard GJ, Tsang A, Tsegaye G, Patel R, Narayan S, Li JX, Zhang R, Ahrens MB, Turner GC, Wang SS-H, Svoboda K, Korff W, Schreiter ER, Hasseman JP, Kolb I, Looger LL. Janelia Research Campus, Online Resource (2020) doi:10.25378/janelia.13148243.
Backbone
  Vector backbone: pcDNA3.1
  Backbone manufacturer: ThermoFisher Invitrogen
  Vector type: Mammalian Expression
  Selectable markers: Neomycin (select with G418)
Growth in bacteria
  Bacterial resistance: Kanamycin, 50 μg/mL
  Growth temperature: 37°C
  Growth strain: DH5alpha
  Copy number: High Copy
Gene/Insert
  Gene/Insert name: jGCaMP8s (alt name: variant 688)
  Species: R. norvegicus (rat), G. gallus (chicken); A. victoria (jellyfish)
  Insert size (bp): 1269
  Mutation: S26M F286Y Q315H
  Promoter: CMV
  Tag / fusion protein: 6xHis (N terminal on insert)
  Cloning method: Gibson Cloning
Terms and licenses: Academic/Nonprofit Terms; Industry Terms: Not Available to Industry
Depositor comments: For additional description and application data, see Zhang & Rózsa et al. (2023). Fast and sensitive GCaMP calcium indicators for imaging neural populations. Nature, 615(7954), 884–891. https://doi.org/10.1038/s41586-023-05828-9.
How to cite: pGP-CMV-jGCaMP8s was a gift from GENIE Project (Addgene plasmid # 162371 ; http://n2t.net/addgene:162371 ; RRID:Addgene_162371)
