[The description below was written by a language model from this plasmid's Addgene catalogue record and pLannotate feature annotations shown in this document.]
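Description:
pGP-CMV-jGCaMP8s is a mammalian expression plasmid of about 5.2 kb that carries the genetically encoded calcium indicator jGCaMP8s (also recorded as variant 688) under the human cytomegalovirus immediate-early enhancer and promoter. The catalogue lists the backbone as pcDNA3.1. The annotated layout is not typical of that vector, however: it has a single NeoR/KanR gene preceded by both a bacterial bla promoter and the SV40 early promoter, an HSV TK polyadenylation signal, and an SV40 poly(A) downstream of the insert. The record does not explain this difference. The plasmid replicates in E. coli at high copy from a ColE1/pUC-type origin and is selected with kanamycin. The same Tn5 aminoglycoside phosphotransferase, expressed from the SV40 promoter, allows G418 selection in mammalian cells. An f1 origin is also present, along with short fragments annotated as ble, bGH poly(A) and SV40 large T antigen, which are probably backbone remnants or partial matches by the annotation software.

The insert is recorded as 1,269 bp. It is a GCaMP-type sensor assembled from jellyfish GFP together with rat and chicken sequences, and it has an N-terminal 6xHis tag. The listed mutations are S26M, F286Y and Q315H. The annotation software labels the coding region as a GCaMP6s fragment, which reflects similarity to that earlier sensor rather than identity with it. In sensors of this class, calcium binding causes a conformational change that raises the fluorescence of the GFP moiety. The stated purpose is mammalian expression of an ultrafast protein calcium sensor, and the depositor's comments point to its use in imaging the activity of neural populations.
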