Features (pLannotate 1.2.2; 14 found; start..end, strand, type, name):
    320..424     -  promoter       AmpR promoter: bla
    451..879     +  rep_origin     f1 ori (sequence partly withheld): f1 bacteriophage origin of replication; arrow indicates direction of (+) strand synthesis
    913..1034    -  polyA_signal   SV40 poly(A) signal: SV40 polyadenylation signal
   1057..1140    -  CDS            large T antigen (fragment): large T antigen from SV40 (simian virus 40)
   1158..2328    -  CDS            GCaMP6s (fragment): improved fluorescent protein-based calcium sensor (Chen et al., 2013)
   2430..2455    -  misc_feature   MCS (fragment): multiple cloning site
   2478..2681    -  promoter       CMV promoter: human cytomegalovirus (CMV) immediate early promoter
   2682..2985    -  enhancer       CMV enhancer: human cytomegalovirus immediate early enhancer
   3160..3748    -  rep_origin     ori: high-copy-number ColE1/pMB1/pBR322/pUC origin of replication
   3970..3986    +  polyA_signal   bGH poly(A) signal (fragment): bovine growth hormone polyadenylation signal
   4077..4124    -  polyA_signal   HSV TK poly(A) signal: herpes simplex virus thymidine kinase polyadenylation signal (Cole and Stacy, 1985)
   4183..4335    -  CDS            ble (fragment): BLE_KLEPN - Experimental evidence at protein level: Swiss-Prot protein existence level 1. Binding protein with a strong affinity to the bleomycin family of antibiotics. Binds to CL990; an antimitotic-antibiotic compound. From Klebsiella pneumoniae.
   4356..5150    -  CDS            NeoR/KanR: aminoglycoside phosphotransferase from Tn5; aph(3')-II (or nptII); confers resistance to neomycin, kanamycin, and G418 (Geneticin®)
   5185..318     -  promoter       SV40 promoter (across the origin): SV40 enhancer and early promoter
>Addgene plasmid #162371 | pGP-CMV-jGCaMP8s | addgene full sequence | sequence record 372990 | Addgene NGS Result
TTCTGGAATAGCTCAGAGGCCGAGGCGGCCTCGGCCTCTGCATAAATAAAAAAAATTAGTCAGCCATGGG
GCGGAGAATGGGCGGAACTGGGCGGAGTTAGGGGCGGGATGGGCGGAGTTAGGGGCGGGACTATGGTTGC
TGACTAATTGAGATGCATGCTTTGCATACTTCTGCCTGCTGGGGAGCCTGGGGACTTTCCACACCTGGTT
GCTGACTAATTGAGATGCATGCTTTGCATACTTCTGCCTGCTGGGGAGCCTGGGGACTTTCCACACCCTA
ACTGACACACATTCCACAGCTGGTTCTTTCCGCCTCAGGACTCTTCCTTTTTCAATATTATTGAAGCATT
TATCAGGGTTATTGTCTCATGAGCGGATACATATTTGAATGTATTTAGAAAAATAAACAAATAGGGGTTC
CGCGCACATTTCCCCGAAAAGTGCCACCTG
[124 nt withheld, positions 451-574]
C
[91 nt withheld, positions 576-666]
A
[49 nt withheld, positions 668-716]
CCTTTGACGTTGGAGTCCACGTTCTTT
[37 nt withheld, positions 744-780]
ACCCTATCTCGGTCTATTCTTTTGATTTATAAGGGATTTTGCCGATTTCGGCCTATTGGTTAAAAAATGA
GCTGATTTAACAAAAATTTAACGCGAATTTTAACAAAATATTAACGCTTACAATTTACGCCTTAAGATAC
ATTGATGAGTTTGGACAAACCACAACTAGAATGCAGTGAAAAAAATGCTTTATTTGTGAAATTTGTGATG
CTATTGCTTTATTTGTAACCATTATAAGCTGCAATAAACAAGTTAACAACAACAATTGCATTCATTTTAT
GTTTCAGGTTCAGGGGGAGGTGTGGGAGGTTTTTTAAAGCAAGTAAAACCTCTACAAATGTGGTATGGCT
GATTATGATCTAGAGTCGCGGCCGCTTACTTCGCTGTCATCATTTGTACAAACTCTTCGTAGTTTACCTG
ACCATCCCCATCGATGTCTGCTTCCCTGATCATTTCATCAACCTCTTCATCTGTTAACTTCTCTCCAAGG
TTTGTCATCACGTGGCGAAGCTCTGCTGCACTGATGTAGCCATTGCCATCCTTATCAAACACACCGAACG
CTTCTCTAATTTCTTCTTCCGTGTCCCTGTATTTCATTTTTCTTGCCATCATTGTCAGGAACTCAGGGAA
GTCGATTGTGCCGTCACCGTCGGCATCTACTTCATTGATCATGTCCTGCAGCTCTGCTTCTGTGGGGTTG
TGTCCGAGAGACCGCATCACCGTCCCCAGCTCCTTGGTTGTTATTGTCCCATCCCCGTCCTTGTCAAATA
GGGAGAAAGCCTCTTTGTATTCTGCGATCTGCTCTTCAGTCAGTTGGTCCGGCAGGTTGTACTCCAGCTT
GTGCCCCAGGATGTTGCCGTCCTCCTTGAAGTCGATGCCCTTCAGCTCGATGCGGTTCACCAGGGTGTCG
CCCTCGAACTTCACCTCGGCGCGGGTCTTGTAGTTGCCGTCGTCCTTGAAGAAGATGGTGCGCTCCTGGA
TGTAGCCTTCGGGCATGGCGGACTTGAAGAAGTCGTGCTGCTTCATGTGGTCGGGGTAGCGGCTGAAGCA
CTGCACGCCGTAGGTCAGGGTGGTCACGAGGGTGGGCCAGGGCACGGGCAGCTTGCCGGTGGTGCAGATG
AACTTCAGGGTCAGCTTGCCGTAGGTGGCATCGCCCTCACCCTCGCCGGACACGCTGAACTTGTGGCCGT
TTACGTCGCCGTCCAGCTCGACCAGGATGGGCACCACCCCGGTGAACAGCTCCTCGCCCTTGCTCACCAT
GCTCCCTCCGGTACCGCCCTTGTACAGCTCGTCCATGCCGAGAGTGATCCCGGCGGCGGTCACGAACTCC
AGCAGGACCATGTGATCGCGCTTCTCGTTGGGGTCTTTCGAAAGTTTGGACTCCACGCTCAGGTAGTGGT
TGTCGGGCAGCAGCACGGGGCCGTCGCCGATGGGGGTGTTCTGCTGGTAGTGGTAGGCGAGCTGCACGCC
GCCGTCCTCGATGTTGTGGCGGATGTGGAAGTTCGCCTTGATGCCGTTCTTCTGCTTGTCGGCCTTGATA
TAGACGTTGATCTTCAGGCCCATCAGCATGGCGATGATCTTCACGGCGGTGGCCACCTCCTTGAAGGTCT
TCTTGCGACGCGTGTGATGATGGTGATGATGCATGGTGGCGAGATCTGAGTCCGGTAGCGCTAGCGGATC
TGACGGTTCACTAAACCAGCTCTGCTTATATAGACCTCCCACCGTACACGCCTACCGCCCATTTGCGTCA
ATGGGGCGGAGTTGTTACGACATTTTGGAAAGTCCCGTTGATTTTGGTGCCAAAACAAACTCCCATTGAC
GTCAATGGGGTGGAGACTTGGAAATCCCCGTGAGTCAAACCGCTATCCACGCCCATTGATGTACTGCCAA
AACCGCATCACCATGGTAATAGCGATGACTAATACGTAGATGTACTGCCAAGTAGGAAAGTCCCATAAGG
TCATGTACTGGGCATAATGCCAGGCGGGCCATTTACCGTCATTGACGTCAATAGGGGGCGTACTTGGCAT
ATGATACACTTGATGTACTGCCAAGTGGGCAGTTTACCGTAAATACTCCACCCATTGACGTCAATGGAAA
GTCCCTATTGGCGTTACTATGGGAACATACGTCATTATTGACGTCAATGGGCGGGGGTCGTTGGGCGGTC
AGCCAGGCGGGCCATTTACCGTAAGTTATGTAACGCGGAACTCCATATATGGGCTATGAACTAATGACCC
CGTAATTGATTACTATTAATAACTAATGCATGGCGGTAATACGGTTATCCACAGAATCAGGGGATAACGC
AGGAAAGAACATGTGAGCAAAAGGCCAGCAAAAGGCCAGGAACCGTAAAAAGGCCGCGTTGCTGGCGTTT
TTCCATAGGCTCCGCCCCCCTGACGAGCATCACAAAAATCGACGCTCAAGTCAGAGGTGGCGAAACCCGA
CAGGACTATAAAGATACCAGGCGTTTCCCCCTGGAAGCTCCCTCGTGCGCTCTCCTGTTCCGACCCTGCC
GCTTACCGGATACCTGTCCGCCTTTCTCCCTTCGGGAAGCGTGGCGCTTTCTCATAGCTCACGCTGTAGG
TATCTCAGTTCGGTGTAGGTCGTTCGCTCCAAGCTGGGCTGTGTGCACGAACCCCCCGTTCAGCCCGACC
GCTGCGCCTTATCCGGTAACTATCGTCTTGAGTCCAACCCGGTAAGACACGACTTATCGCCACTGGCAGC
AGCCACTGGTAACAGGATTAGCAGAGCGAGGTATGTAGGCGGTGCTACAGAGTTCTTGAAGTGGTGGCCT
AACTACGGCTACACTAGAAGAACAGTATTTGGTATCTGCGCTCTGCTGAAGCCAGTTACCTTCGGAAAAA
GAGTTGGTAGCTCTTGATCCGGCAAACAAACCACCGCTGGTAGCGGTGGTTTTTTTGTTTGCAAGCAGCA
GATTACGCGCAGAAAAAAAGGATCTCAAGAAGATCCTTTGATCTTTTCTACGGGGTCTGACGCTCAGTGG
AACGAAAACTCACGTTAAGGGATTTTGGTCATGAGATTATCAAAAAGGATCTTCACCTAGATCCTTTTAA
ATTAAAAATGAAGTTTTAAATCAATCTAAAGTATATATGAGTAACCTGAGGCTATGGCAGGGCCTGCCGC
CCCGACGTTGGCTGCGAGCCCTGGGCCTTCACCCGAACTTGGGGGGTGGGGTGGGGAAAAGGAAGAAACG
CGGGCGTATTGGCCCCAATGGGGTCTCGGTGGGGTATCGACAGAGTGCCAGCCCTGGGACCGAACCCCGC
GTTTATGAACAAACGACCCAACACCGTGCGTTTTATTCTGTCTTTTTATTGCCGTCATAGCGCGGGTTCC
TTCCGGTATTGTCTCCTTCCGTGTTTCAGTTAGCCTCCCCCTAGGGTGGGCGAAGAACTCCAGCATGAGA
TCCCCGCGCTGGAGGATCATCCAGCCGGCGTCCCGGAAAACGATTCCGAAGCCCAACCTTTCATAGAAGG
CGGCGGTGGAATCGAAATCTCGTGATGGCAGGTTGGGCGTCGCTTGGTCGGTCATTTCGAACCCCAGAGT
CCCGCTCAGAAGAACTCGTCAAGAAGGCGATAGAAGGCGATGCGCTGCGAATCGGGAGCGGCGATACCGT
AAAGCACGAGGAAGCGGTCAGCCCATTCGCCGCCAAGCTCTTCAGCAATATCACGGGTAGCCAACGCTAT
GTCCTGATAGCGGTCCGCCACACCCAGCCGGCCACAGTCGATGAATCCAGAAAAGCGGCCATTTTCCACC
ATGATATTCGGCAAGCAGGCATCGCCATGGGTCACGACGAGATCCTCGCCGTCGGGCATGCTCGCCTTGA
GCCTGGCGAACAGTTCGGCTGGCGCGAGCCCCTGATGCTCTTCGTCCAGATCATCCTGATCGACAAGACC
GGCTTCCATCCGAGTACGTGCTCGCTCGATGCGATGTTTCGCTTGGTGGTCGAATGGGCAGGTAGCCGGA
TCAAGCGTATGCAGCCGCCGCATTGCATCAGCCATGATGGATACTTTCTCGGCAGGAGCAAGGTGAGATG
ACAGGAGATCCTGCCCCGGCACTTCGCCCAATAGCAGCCAGTCCCTTCCCGCTTCAGTGACAACGTCGAG
CACAGCTGCGCAAGGAACGCCCGTCGTGGCCAGCCACGATAGCCGCGCTGCCTCGTCTTGCAGTTCATTC
AGGGCACCGGACAGGTCGGTCTTGACAAAAAGAACCGGGCGCCCCTGCGCTGACAGCCGGAACACGGCGG
CATCAGAGCAGCCGATTGTCTGTTGTGCCCAGTCATAGCCGAATAGCCTCTCCACCCAAGCGGCCGGAGA
ACCTGCGTGCAATCCATCTTGTTCAATCATGCGAAACGATCCTCATCCTGTCTCTTGATCGATCTTTGCA
AAAGCCTAGGCCTCCAAAAAAGCCTCCTCACTAC
