>Addgene plasmid #162371 | pGP-CMV-jGCaMP8s | depositor partial sequence | sequence record 314691 | jGCaMP8s insert
ATGCATCATCACCATCATCACACGCGTCGCAAGAAGACCTTCAAGGAGGTGGCCACCGCCGTGAAGATCA
TCGCCATGCTGATGGGCCTGAAGATCAACGTCTATATCAAGGCCGACAAGCAGAAGAACGGCATCAAGGC
GAACTTCCACATCCGCCACAACATCGAGGACGGCGGCGTGCAGCTCGCCTACCACTACCAGCAGAACACC
CCCATCGGCGACGGCCCCGTGCTGCTGCCCGACAACCACTACCTGAGCGTGGAGTCCAAACTTTCGAAAG
ACCCCAACGAGAAGCGCGATCACATGGTCCTGCTGGAGTTCGTGACCGCCGCCGGGATCACTCTCGGCAT
GGACGAGCTGTACAAGGGCGGTACCGGAGGGAGCATGGTGAGCAAGGGCGAGGAGCTGTTCACCGGGGTG
GTGCCCATCCTGGTCGAGCTGGACGGCGACGTAAACGGCCACAAGTTCAGCGTGTCCGGCGAGGGTGAGG
GCGATGCCACCTACGGCAAGCTGACCCTGAAGTTCATCTGCACCACCGGCAAGCTGCCCGTGCCCTGGCC
CACCCTCGTGACCACCCTGACCTACGGCGTGCAGTGCTTCAGCCGCTACCCCGACCACATGAAGCAGCAC
GACTTCTTCAAGTCCGCCATGCCCGAAGGCTACATCCAGGAGCGCACCATCTTCTTCAAGGACGACGGCA
ACTACAAGACCCGCGCCGAGGTGAAGTTCGAGGGCGACACCCTGGTGAACCGCATCGAGCTGAAGGGCAT
CGACTTCAAGGAGGACGGCAACATCCTGGGGCACAAGCTGGAGTACAACCTGCCGGACCAACTGACTGAA
GAGCAGATCGCAGAATACAAAGAGGCTTTCTCCCTATTTGACAAGGACGGGGATGGGACAATAACAACCA
AGGAGCTGGGGACGGTGATGCGGTCTCTCGGACACAACCCCACAGAAGCAGAGCTGCAGGACATGATCAA
TGAAGTAGATGCCGACGGTGACGGCACAATCGACTTCCCTGAGTTCCTGACAATGATGGCAAGAAAAATG
AAATACAGGGACACGGAAGAAGAAATTAGAGAAGCGTTCGGTGTGTTTGATAAGGATGGCAATGGCTACA
TCAGTGCAGCAGAGCTTCGCCACGTGATGACAAACCTTGGAGAGAAGTTAACAGATGAAGAGGTTGATGA
AATGATCAGGGAAGCAGACATCGATGGGGATGGTCAGGTAAACTACGAAGAGTTTGTACAAATGATGACA
GCGAAGTAA
